>Addgene plasmid #22542 | Flag-HA-COPS6 | addgene full sequence | sequence record 313756 | Addgene NGS Result
GGCCAGACTGTTACCACTCCCTTAAGTTTGACCTTAGGTCACTGGAAAGATGTCGAGCGGATCGCTCACA
ACCAGTCGGTAGATGTCAAGAAGAGACGTTGGGTTACCTTCTGCTCTGCAGAATGGCCAACCTTTAACGT
CGGATGGCCGCGAGACGGCACCTTTAACCGAGACCTCATCACCCAGGTTAAGATCAAGGTCTTTTCACCT
GGCCCGCATGGACACCCAGACCAGGTCCCCTACATCGTGACCTGGGAAGCCTTGGCTTTTGACCCCCCTC
CCTGGGTCAAGCCCTTTGTACACCCTAAGCCTCCGCCTCCTCTTCCTCCATCCGCCCCGTCTCTCCCCCT
TGAACCTCCTCGTTCGACCCCGCCTCGATCCTCCCTTTATCCAGCCCTCACTCCTTCTCTAGGCGCCGGA
ATTAGATCTGCCACCATGGACTACAAGGATGACGATGACAAGCTCGATGGAGGATACCCATACGATGTTC
CAGATTACGCTGCTCGAGGTTATCAAACAAGTTTGTACAAAAAAGTTGGCATGGCGGCGGCGGCGGCGGC
TGCAGCTACGAACGGGACCGGAGGAAGCAGCGGGATGGAGGTGGATGCAGCAGTAGTCCCCAGCGTGATG
GCCTGCGGAGTGACTGGGAGTGTTTCCGTCGCTCTCCATCCCCTTGTCATTCTCAACATCTCAGACCACT
GGATCCGCATGCGCTCCCAGGAGGGGCGGCCTGTGCAGGTGATTGGGGCTCTGATTGGCAAGCAGGAGGG
CCGAAATATCGAGGTGATGAACTCCTTTGAGCTGCTGTCCCACACCGTGGAAGAGAAGATTATCATTGAC
AAGGAATATTATTACACCAAGGAGGAGCAGTTTAAACAGGTGTTCAAGGAGCTGGAGTTTCTGGGTTGGT
ATACCACAGGGGGGCCACCTGACCCCTCGGACATCCACGTCCATAAGCAGGTGTGTGAGATCATCGAGAG
CCCCCTCTTTCTGAAGTTGAACCCTATGACCAAGCACACAGATCTTCCTGTCAGCGTTTTTGAGTCTGTC
ATTGATATAATCAATGGAGAGGCCACAATGCTGTTTGCTGAGCTGACCTACACTCTGGCCACAGAGGAAG
CGGAACGCATTGGTGTAGACCACGTAGCCCGAATGACAGCAACAGGCAGTGGAGAGAACTCCACTGTGGC
TGAACACCTGATAGCACAGCACAGCGCCATCAAGATGCTGCACAGCCGCGTCAAGCTCATCTTGGAGTAC
GTCAAGGCCTCTGAAGCGGGAGAGGTCCCCTTTAATCATGAGATCCTGCGGGAGGCCTATGCTCTGTGTC
ACTGTCTCCCGGTGCTCAGCACAGACAAGTTCAAGACAGATTTTTATGATCAATGCAACGACGTGGGGCT
CATGGCCTACCTCGGCACCATCACCAAAACGTGCAACACCATGAACCAGTTTGTGAACAAGTTCAATGTC
CTCTACGACCGACAAGGCATCGGCAGGAGAATGCGCGGGCTCTTTTTCTGACCAACTTTCTTGTACAAAG
TGGTTCGATAACGAATTCCGCCCCCCCCCCCTAACGTTACTGGCCGAAGCCGCTTGGAATAAGGCCGGTG
TGCGTTTGTCTATATGTTATTTTCCACCATATTGCCGTCTTTTGGCAATGTGAGGGCCCGGAAACCTGGC
CCTGTCTTCTTGACGAGCATTCCTAGGGGTCTTTCCCCTCTCGCCAAAGGAATGCAAGGTCTGTTGAATG
TCGTGAAGGAAGCAGTTCCTCTGGAAGCTTCTTGAAGACAAACAACGTCTGTAGCGACCCTTTGCAGGCA
GCGGAACCCCCCACCTGGCGACAGGTGCCTCTGCGGCCAAAAGCCACGTGTATAAGATACACCTGCAAAG
GCGGCACAACCCCAGTGCCACGTTGTGAGTTGGATAGTTGTGGAAAGAGTCAAATGGCTCTCCTCAAGCG
TATTCAACAAGGGGCTGAAGGATGCCCAGAAGGTACCCCATTGTATGGGATCTGATCTGGGGCCTCGGTG
CACATGCTTTACATGTGTTTAGTCGAGGTTAAAAAAACGTCTAGGCCCCCCGAACCACGGGGACGTGGTT
TTCCTTTGAAAAACACGATGATAATATGGCCACAACCATGACCGAGTACAAGCCCACGGTGCGCCTCGCC
ACCCGCGACGACGTCCCCAGGGCCGTACGCACCCTCGCCGCCGCGTTCGCCGACTACCCCGCCACGCGCC
ACACCGTCGATCCGGACCGCCACATCGAGCGGGTCACCGAGCTGCAAGAACTCTTCCTCACGCGCGTCGG
GCTCGACATCGGCAAGGTGTGGGTCGCGGACGACGGCGCCGCGGTGGCGGTCTGGACCACGCCGGAGAGC
GTCGAAGCGGGGGCGGTGTTCGCCGAGATCGGCCCGCGCATGGCCGAGTTGAGCGGTTCCCGGCTGGCCG
CGCAGCAACAGATGGAAGGCCTCCTGGCGCCGCACCGGCCCAAGGAGCCCGCGTGGTTCCTGGCCACCGT
CGGCGTCTCGCCCGACCACCAGGGCAAGGGTCTGGGCAGCGCCGTCGTGCTCCCCGGAGTGGAGGCGGCC
GAGCGCGCCGGGGTGCCCGCCTTCCTGGAGACCTCCGCGCCCCGCAACCTCCCCTTCTACGAGCGGCTCG
GCTTCACCGTCACCGCCGACGTCGAGGTGCCCGAAGGACCGCGCACCTGGTGCATGACCCGCAAGCCCGG
TGCCTGATGCATCGATGTCGACCTGCAGCCAAGCTTATCGATAAAATAAAAGATTTTATTTAGTCTCCAG
AAAAAGGGGGGAATGAAAGACCCCACCTGTAGGTTTGGCAAGCTAGCTTAAGTAACGCCATTTTGCAAGG
CATGGAAAATACATAACTGAGAATAGAGAAGTTCAGATCAAGGTTAGGAACAGAGAGACAGCAGAATATG
GGCCAAACAGGATATCTGTGGTAAGCAGTTCCTGCCCCGGCTCAGGGCCAAGAACAGATGGTCCCCAGAT
GCGGTCCCGCCCTCAGCAGTTTCTAGAGAACCATCAGATGTTTCCAGGGTGCCCCAAGGACCTGAAATGA
CCCTGTGCCTTATTTGAACTAACCAATCAGTTCGCTTCTCGCTTCTGTTCGCGCGCTTCTGCTCCCCGAG
CTCAATAAAAGAGCCCACAACCCCTCACTCGGCGCGCCAGTCCTCCGATAGACTGCGTCGCCCGGGTACC
CGTGTATCCAATAAACCCTCTTGCAGTTGCATCCGACTTGTGGTCTCGCTGTTCCTTGGGAGGGTCTCCT
CTGAGTGATTGACTACCCGTCAGCGGGGGTCTTTCATGGGTAACAGTTTCTTGAAGTTGGAGAACAACAT
TCTGAGGGTAGGAGTCGAATATTAAGTAATCCTGACTCAATTAGCCACTGTTTTGAATCCACATACTCCA
ATACTCCTGAAATAGTTCATTATGGACAGCGCAGAAAGAGCTGGGGAGAATTGTGAAATTGTTATCCGCT
CACAATTCCACACAACATACGAGCCGGAAGCATAAAGTGTAAAGCCTGGGGTGCCTAATGAGTGAGCTAA
CTCACATTAATTGCGTTGCGCTCACTGCCCGCTTTCCAGTCGGGAAACCTGTCGTGCCAGCTGCATTAAT
GAATCGGCCAACGCGCGGGGAGAGGCGGTTTGCGTATTGGGCGCTCTTCCGCTTCCTCGCTCACTGACTC
GCTGCGCTCGGTCGTTCGGCTGCGGCGAGCGGTATCAGCTCACTCAAAGGCGGTAATACGGTTATCCACA
GAATCAGGGGATAACGCAGGAAAGAACATGTGAGCAAAAGGCCAGCAAAAGGCCAGGAACCGTAAAAAGG
CCGCGTTGCTGGCGTTTTTCCATAGGCTCCGCCCCCCTGACGAGCATCACAAAAATCGACGCTCAAGTCA
GAGGTGGCGAAACCCGACAGGACTATAAAGATACCAGGCGTTTCCCCCTGGAAGCTCCCTCGTGCGCTCT
CCTGTTCCGACCCTGCCGCTTACCGGATACCTGTCCGCCTTTCTCCCTTCGGGAAGCGTGGCGCTTTCTC
ATAGCTCACGCTGTAGGTATCTCAGTTCGGTGTAGGTCGTTCGCTCCAAGCTGGGCTGTGTGCACGAACC
CCCCGTTCAGCCCGACCGCTGCGCCTTATCCGGTAACTATCGTCTTGAGTCCAACCCGGTAAGACACGAC
TTATCGCCACTGGCAGCAGCCACTGGTAACAGGATTAGCAGAGCGAGGTATGTAGGCGGTGCTACAGAGT
TCTTGAAGTGGTGGCCTAACTACGGCTACACTAGAAGAACAGTATTTGGTATCTGCGCTCTGCTGAAGCC
AGTTACCTTCGGAAAAAGAGTTGGTAGCTCTTGATCCGGCAAACAAACCACCGCTGGTAGCGGTGGTTTT
TTTGTTTGCAAGCAGCAGATTACGCGCAGAAAAAAAGGATCTCAAGAAGATCCTTTGATCTTTTCTACGG
GGTCTGACGCTCAGTGGAACGAAAACTCACGTTAAGGGATTTTGGTCATGAGATTATCAAAAAGGATCTT
CACCTAGATCCTTTTAAATTAAAAATGAAGTTTTAAATCAATCTAAAGTATATATGAGTAAACTTGGTCT
GACAGTTACCAATGCTTAATCAGTGAGGCACCTATCTCAGCGATCTGTCTATTTCGTTCATCCATAGTTG
CCTGACTCCCCGTCGTGTAGATAACTACGATACGGGAGGGCTTACCATCTGGCCCCAGTGCTGCAATGAT
ACCGCGAGACCCACGCTCACCGGCTCCAGATTTATCAGCAATAAACCAGCCAGCCGGAAGGGCCGAGCGC
AGAAGTGGTCCTGCAACTTTATCCGCCTCCATCCAGTCTATTAATTGTTGCCGGGAAGCTAGAGTAAGTA
GTTCGCCAGTTAATAGTTTGCGCAACGTTGTTGCCATTGCTACAGGCATCGTGGTGTCACGCTCGTCGTT
TGGTATGGCTTCATTCAGCTCCGGTTCCCAACGATCAAGGCGAGTTACATGATCCCCCATGTTGTGCAAA
AAAGCGGTTAGCTCCTTCGGTCCTCCGATCGTTGTCAGAAGTAAGTTGGCCGCAGTGTTATCACTCATGG
TTATGGCAGCACTGCATAATTCTCTTACTGTCATGCCATCCGTAAGATGCTTTTCTGTGACTGGTGAGTA
CTCAACCAAGTCATTCTGAGAATAGTGTATGCGGCGACCGAGTTGCTCTTGCCCGGCGTCAATACGGGAT
AATACCGCGCCACATAGCAGAACTTTAAAAGTGCTCATCATTGGAAAACGTTCTTCGGGGCGAAAACTCT
CAAGGATCTTACCGCTGTTGAGATCCAGTTCGATGTAACCCACTCGTGCACCCAACTGATCTTCAGCATC
TTTTACTTTCACCAGCGTTTCTGGGTGAGCAAAAACAGGAAGGCAAAATGCCGCAAAAAAGGGAATAAGG
GCGACACGGAAATGTTGAATACTCATACTCTTCCTTTTTCAATATTATTGAAGCATTTATCAGGGTTATT
GTCTCATGAGCGGATACATATTTGAATGTATTTAGAAAAATAAACAAATAGGGGTTCCGCGCACATTTCC
CCGAAAAGTGCCACCTGACGTCTAAGAAACCATTATTATCATGACATTAACCTATAAAAATAGGCGTATC
ACGAGGCCCTTTCGTCTCGCGCGTTTCGGTGATGACGGTGAAAACCTCTGACACATGCAGCTCCCGGAGA
CGGTCACAGCTTGTCTGTAAGCGGATGCCGGGAGCAGACAAGCCCGTCAGGGCGCGTCAGCGGGTGTTGG
CGGGTGTCGGGGCTGGCTTAACTATGCGGCATCAGAGCAGATTGTACTGAGAGTGCACCATATGCGGTGT
GAAATACCGCACAGATGCGTAAGGAGAAAATACCGCATCAGGCGCCATTCGCCATTCAGGCTGCGCAACT
GTTGGGAAGGGCGATCGGTGCGGGCCTCTTCGCTATTACGCCAGCTGGCGAAAGGGGGATGTGCTGCAAG
GCGATTAAGTTGGGTAACGCCAGGGTTTTCCCAGTCACGACGTTGTAAAACGACGGCGCAAGGAATGGTG
CATGCAAGGAGATGGCGCCCAACAGTCCCCCGGCCACGGGGCCTGCCACCATACCCACGCCGAAACAAGC
GCTCATGAGCCCGAAGTGGCGAGCCCGATCTTCCCCATCGGTGATGTCGGCGATATAGGCGCCAGCAACC
GCACCTGTGGCGCCGGTGATGCCGGCCACGATGCGTCCGGCGTAGAGGCGATTAGTCCAATTTGTTAAAG
ACAGGATATCAGTGGTCCAGGCTCTAGTTTTGACTCAACAATATCACCAGCTGAAGCCTATAGAGTACGA
GCCATAGATAAAATAAAAGATTTTATTTAGTCTCCAGAAAAAGGGGGGAATGAAAGACCCCACCTGTAGG
TTTGGCAAGCTAGCTTAAGTAACGCCATTTTGCAAGGCATGGAAAATACATAACTGAGAATAGAGAAGTT
CAGATCAAGGTTAGGAACAGAGAGACAGCAGAATATGGGCCAAACAGGATATCTGTGGTAAGCAGTTCCT
GCCCCGGCTCAGGGCCAAGAACAGATGGTCCCCAGATGCGGTCCCGCCCTCAGCAGTTTCTAGAGAACCA
TCAGATGTTTCCAGGGTGCCCCAAGGACCTGAAATGACCCTGTGCCTTATTTGAACTAACCAATCAGTTC
GCTTCTCGCTTCTGTTCGCGCGCTTCTGCTCCCCGAGCTCAATAAAAGAGCCCACAACCCCTCACTCGGC
GCGCCAGTCCTCCGATAGACTGCGTCGCCCGGGTACCCGTATTCCCAATAAAGCCTCTTGCTGTTTGCAT
CCGAATCGTGGACTCGCTGATCCTTGGGAGGGTCTCCTCAGATTGATTGACTGCCCACCTCGGGGGTCTT
TCATTTGGAGGTTCCACCGAGATTTGGAGACCCCTGCCCAGGGACCACCGACCCCCCCGCCGGGAGGTAA
GCTGGCCAGCGGTCGTTTCGTGTCTGTCTCTGTCTTTGTGCGTGTTTGTGCCGGCATCTAATGTTTGCGC
CTGCGTCTGTACTAGTTAGCTAACTAGCTCTGTATCTGGCGGACCCGTGGTGGAACTGACGAGTTCTGAA
CACCCGGCCGCAACCCTGGGAGACGTCCCAGGGACTTTGGGGGCCGTTTTTGTGGCCCGACCTGAGGAAG
GGAGTCGATGTGGAATCCGACCCCGTCAGGATATGTGGTTCTGGTAGGAGACGAGAACCTAAAACAGTTC
CCGCCTCCGTCTGAATTTTTGCTTTCGGTTTGGAACCGAAGCCGCGCGTCTTGTCTGCTGCAGCGCTGCA
GCATCGTTCTGTGTTGTCTCTGTCTGACTGTGTTTCTGTATTTGTCTGAAAATTAG
Features (pLannotate 1.2.2; 23 found; start..end, strand, type, name):
      1..417     +  CDS            gag (truncated): truncated Moloney murine leukemia virus (MMLV) gag gene lacking the start codon
    442..462     +  CDS            FLAG (fragment): FLAG® epitope tag, followed by an enterokinase cleavage site
    475..501     +  CDS            3xHA (fragment): three tandem HA epitope tags
    518..535     +  protein_bind   attB1 (fragment): mutant version of attB; core recombination site for the Gateway® BP reaction BP Clonase™
    541..1518    +  CDS            COPS6: CSN6_HUMAN - Also known as CSN6, HVIP. Experimental evidence at protein level: Swiss-Prot protein existence level 1. Component of the COP9 signalosome complex (CSN), a complex involved in various cellular and developmental processes. The CSN complex is an essential regulator of the ubiquitin (Ubl) conjugation pathway by mediating the deneddylation of the cullin subunits of SCF- type E3 ligase complexes, leading to decrease the Ubl ligase activity of SCF-type complexes such as SCF, CSA or DDB2. The complex is also involved in phosphorylation of p53/TP53, c-jun/JUN, IkappaBalpha/NFKBIA, ITPK1 an
   1526..1543    -  protein_bind   attB2 (fragment): mutant version of attB; core recombination site for the Gateway® BP reaction BP Clonase™
   1662..2124    +  misc_feature   IRES: internal ribosome entry site (IRES) of the encephalomyocarditis virus (EMCV)
   2138..2737    +  CDS            PuroR: puromycin N-acetyltransferase; pac from Streptomyces alboniger; confers resistance to puromycin
   2813..3327    +  LTR            3' LTR: 3' long terminal repeat from murine embryonic stem cell virus
   3489..3505    -  protein_bind   lac operator: The lac repressor binds to the lac operator to inhibit transcription in E. coli. This inhibition can be relieved by adding lactose or isopropyl-β-D-thiogalactopyranoside (IPTG). lac repressor encoded by lacI
   3513..3543    -  promoter       lac promoter: promoter for the E. coli lac operon
   3558..3579    -  protein_bind   CAP binding site: CAP binding activates transcription in the presence of cAMP. E. coli catabolite activator protein
   3592..3684    -  CDS            lacI (fragment): lac repressor; lacI; The lac repressor binds to the lac operator to inhibit transcription in E. coli. This inhibition can be relieved by adding lactose or isopropyl-β-D-thiogalactopyranoside (IPTG).
   3867..4455    -  rep_origin     ori: high-copy-number ColE1/pMB1/pBR322/pUC origin of replication
   4626..5486    -  CDS            AmpR: β-lactamase; bla; confers resistance to ampicillin, carbenicillin, and related antibiotics
   5487..5591    -  promoter       AmpR promoter: bla
   5686..5721    +  CDS            rop (fragment): Rop protein, which maintains plasmids at low copy number; rop
   5823..5922    +  misc_feature   bom (fragment): basis of mobility region from pBR322
   5928..6077    -  CDS            lacZα (fragment): LacZα fragment of β-galactosidase; lacZ fragment
   6077..6278    -  CDS            TcR (fragment): tetracycline efflux protein; tet; confers resistance to tetracycline
   6279..6377    +  CDS            env (fragment): murine leukemia virus gPr80 envelope polyprotein precursor; env; proteolytically cleaved into gp70SU and p15TM subunits
   6419..6935    +  LTR            5' LTR: 5' long terminal repeat from murine embryonic stem cell virus
   6999..7340    +  misc_feature   MESV Ψ: packaging signal of murine embryonic stem cell virus
