[The description below was written by a language model from this plasmid's Addgene catalogue record and pLannotate feature annotations shown in this document.]
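Description:
Flag-HA-COPS6 is a gammaretroviral mammalian expression plasmid built on the Gateway destination backbone pDEST_LTR_N_FLAG_HA_IRES_puro, carrying the unmutated human COPS6 open reading frame (also called CSN6), which encodes subunit 6 of the COP9 signalosome. The sequenced record is 7,406 nt. In bacteria it is maintained through a high-copy ColE1/pUC-type origin and selected with ampicillin via the β-lactamase gene. Short fragments annotated as lacI, rop, bom, lacZα, TcR and env appear to be non-functional remnants of earlier cloning vectors.

The viral cassette is framed by 5′ and 3′ long terminal repeats of the murine embryonic stem cell virus type. The 5′ LTR is followed by the MESV Ψ packaging signal and a truncated MMLV gag segment lacking its start codon, an arrangement that supports encapsidation of the transcript when gag, pol and env are supplied in trans by packaging cells. No separate internal promoter is annotated, so expression appears to be driven from the 5′ LTR. Downstream lie backbone-encoded N-terminal FLAG and HA epitopes, then an attB1 remnant, the COPS6 coding sequence and an attB2 remnant, the footprints of the Gateway LR reaction used to insert the gene. An EMCV IRES then allows translation of puromycin N-acetyltransferase from the same transcript, linking puromycin resistance to expression of the tagged protein.

The construct suits transient expression or retroviral transduction to generate puromycin-selected stable cell lines. The tandem FLAG-HA tag supports detection and affinity purification of COPS6 and its binding partners, consistent with the associated proteomic study of deubiquitinating enzyme interaction networks.
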