Addgene plasmid #22542: Flag-HA-COPS6
Depositing lab: Wade Harper. Depositing organization: Harvard Medical School. Publication: Defining the human deubiquitinating enzyme interaction landscape. Sowa ME, Bennett EJ, Gygi SP, Harper JW. Cell. 2009 Jul 23. 138(2):389-403. 10.1016/j.cell.2009.04.042 PubMed 19615732.
Backbone
  Vector backbone: pDEST_LTR_N_FLAG_HA_IRES_puro
  Backbone manufacturer: Harper_Lab
  Backbone size w/o insert (bp): 6521
  Vector type: Mammalian Expression, Retroviral
  Selectable markers: Puromycin
Growth in bacteria
  Bacterial resistance: Ampicillin, 100 μg/mL
  Growth temperature: 37°C
  Growth strain: DH5alpha
  Copy number: High Copy
Gene/Insert
  Gene/Insert name: COPS6 (alt names: COP9 constitutive photomorphogenic homolog subunit 6 (Arabidopsis); MOV34-34KD)
  Species: H. sapiens (human)
  Mutation: None
  GenBank ID: BC002520
  Entrez Gene: COPS6 (a.k.a. CSN6, MOV34-34KD)
  Tag / fusion protein: FLAG (N terminal on backbone); HA (N terminal on backbone)
  Cloning method: Gateway Cloning; 5′ cloning site GATEWAY_LR (unknown if destroyed); 3′ cloning site GATEWAY_LR (unknown if destroyed)
  Sequencing primers: 5′ CAGCCCTCACTCCTTCTCTAGG; 3′ CAAGCGGCTTCGGCCAGTAAC
Resource information
  A portion of this plasmid was derived from a plasmid made by: MGC/Open
Terms and licenses: Academic/Nonprofit Terms; Industry Terms: Not Available to Industry
How to cite: Flag-HA-COPS6 was a gift from Wade Harper (Addgene plasmid # 22542 ; http://n2t.net/addgene:22542 ; RRID:Addgene_22542)
